>Addgene plasmid #143493 | TFORF1375 | addgene full sequence | sequence record 400368 | Addgene NGS Result
TTAATGTAGTCTTATGCAATACTCTTGTAGTCTTGCAACATGGTAACGATGAGTTAGCAACATGCCTTAC
AAGGAGAGAAAAAGCACCGTGCATGCCGATTGGTGGAAGTAAGGTGGTACGATCGTGCCTTATTAGGAAG
GCAACAGACGGGTCTGACATGGATTGGACGAACCACTGAATTGCCGCATTGCAGAGATATTGTATTTAAG
TGCCTAGCTCGATACATAAACGGGTCTCTCTGGTTAGACCAGATCTGAGCCTGGGAGCTCTCTGGCTAAC
TAGGGAACCCACTGCTTAAGCCTCAATAAAGCTTGCCTTGAGTGCTTCAAGTAGTGTGTGCCCGTCTGTT
GTGTGACTCTGGTAACTAGAGATCCCTCAGACCCTTTTAGTCAGTGTGGAAAATCTCTAGCAGTGGCGCC
CGAACAGGGACTTGAAAGCGAAAGGGAAACCAGAGGAGCTCTCTCGACGCAGGACTCGGCTTGCTGAAGC
GCGCACGGCAAGAGGCGAGGGGCGGCGACTGGTGAGTACGCCAAAAATTTTGACTAGCGGAGGCTAGAAG
GAGAGAGATGGGTGCGAGAGCGTCAGTATTAAGCGGGGGAGAATTAGATCGCGATGGGAAAAAATTCGGT
TAAGGCCAGGGGGAAAGAAAAAATATAAATTAAAACATATAGTATGGGCAAGCAGGGAGCTAGAACGATT
CGCAGTTAATCCTGGCCTGTTAGAAACATCAGAAGGCTGTAGACAAATACTGGGACAGCTACAACCATCC
CTTCAGACAGGATCAGAAGAACTTAGATCATTATATAATACAGTAGCAACCCTCTATTGTGTGCATCAAA
GGATAGAGATAAAAGACACCAAGGAAGCTTTAGACAAGATAGAGGAAGAGCAAAACAAAAGTAAGACCAC
CGCACAGCAAGCGGCCGCTGATCTTCAGACCTGGAGGAGGAGATATGAGGGACAATTGGAGAAGTGAATT
ATATAAATATAAAGTAGTAAAAATTGAACCATTAGGAGTAGCACCCACCAAGGCAAAGAGAAGAGTGGTG
CAGAGAGAAAAAAGAGCAGTGGGAATAGGAGCTTTGTTCCTTGGGTTCTTGGGAGCAGCAGGAAGCACTA
TGGGCGCAGCGTCAATGACGCTGACGGTACAGGCCAGACAATTATTGTCTGGTATAGTGCAGCAGCAGAA
CAATTTGCTGAGGGCTATTGAGGCGCAACAGCATCTGTTGCAACTCACAGTCTGGGGCATCAAGCAGCTC
CAGGCAAGAATCCTGGCTGTGGAAAGATACCTAAAGGATCAACAGCTCCTGGGGATTTGGGGTTGCTCTG
GAAAACTCATTTGCACCACTGCTGTGCCTTGGAATGCTAGTTGGAGTAATAAATCTCTGGAACAGATTTG
GAATCACACGACCTGGATGGAGTGGGACAGAGAAATTAACAATTACACAAGCTTAATACACTCCTTAATT
GAAGAATCGCAAAACCAGCAAGAAAAGAATGAACAAGAATTATTGGAATTAGATAAATGGGCAAGTTTGT
GGAATTGGTTTAACATAACAAATTGGCTGTGGTATATAAAATTATTCATAATGATAGTAGGAGGCTTGGT
AGGTTTAAGAATAGTTTTTGCTGTACTTTCTATAGTGAATAGAGTTAGGCAGGGATATTCACCATTATCG
TTTCAGACCCACCTCCCAACCCCGAGGGGACCCATGCATTGCATCTCAATTAGTCAGCAACCAGGTGTGG
AAAGTCCCCAGGCTCCCCAGCAGGCAGAAGTATGCAAAGCATGCGTCTCAATTAGTCAGCAACCATAGTC
CCGCCCCTAACTCCGCCCATCCCGCCCCTAACTCCGCCCAGTTCCGCCCATTCTCCGCCCCATGGCTGAC
TAATTTTTTTTATTTATGCAGAGGCCGAGGCCGCCTCGGCCTCTGAGCTATTCCAGAAGTAGTGAGGAGG
CTTTTTTGGAGGCCTAGGCTTTTGCAAAAAGCTTTCTAGAGGTACCACCGGAGCTTACCATGACCGAGTA
CAAGCCCACGGTGCGCCTCGCCACCCGCGACGACGTCCCCAGGGCCGTACGCACCCTCGCCGCCGCGTTC
GCCGACTACCCCGCCACGCGCCACACCGTCGATCCGGACCGCCACATCGAGCGGGTCACCGAGCTGCAAG
AACTCTTCCTCACGCGCGTCGGGCTCGACATCGGCAAGGTGTGGGTCGCGGACGACGGCGCCGCCGTGGC
GGTCTGGACCACGCCGGAGAGCGTCGAAGCGGGGGCGGTGTTCGCCGAGATCGGCCCGCGCATGGCCGAG
TTGAGCGGTTCCCGGCTGGCCGCGCAGCAACAGATGGAAGGCCTCCTGGCGCCGCACCGGCCCAAGGAGC
CCGCGTGGTTCCTGGCCACCGTCGGCGTCTCGCCCGACCACCAGGGCAAGGGTCTGGGCAGCGCCGTCGT
GCTCCCCGGAGTGGAGGCGGCCGAGCGCGCCGGGGTGCCCGCCTTCCTGGAGACCTCCGCGCCCCGCAAC
CTCCCCTTCTACGAGCGGCTCGGCTTCACCGTCACCGCCGACGTCGAGGTGCCCGAAGGACCGCGCACCT
GGTGCATGACCCGCAAGCCCGGTGCCAGTTAACGAATTCTAGATCTTGAGACAAATGGCAGTATTCATCC
ACAATTTTAAAAGAAAAGGGGGGATTGGGGGGTACAGTGCAGGGGAAAGAATAGTAGACATAATAGCAAC
AGACATACAAACTAAAGAATTACAAAAACAAATTACAAAAATTCAAAATTTTCGGGTTTATTACAGGGAC
AGCAGAGATCCACTTTGGCGCCGGCTCGAGGCCTGCAGGTGCAAAGATGGATAAAGTTTTAAACAGAGAG
GAATCTTTGCAGCTAATGGACCTTCTAGGTCTTGAAAGGAGTGGGAATTGGCTCCGGTGCCCGTCAGTGG
GCAGAGCGCACATCGCCCACAGTCCCCGAGAAGTTGGGGGGAGGGGTCGGCAATTGAACCGGTGCCTAGA
GAAGGTGGCGCGGGGTAAACTGGGAAAGTGATGTCGTGTACTGGCTCCGCCTTTTTCCCGAGGGTGGGGG
AGAACCGTATATAAGTGCAGTAGTCGCCGTGAACGTTCTTTTTCGCAACGGGTTTGCCGCCAGAACACAG
GTAAGTGCCGTGTGTGGTTCCCGCGGGCCTGGCCTCTTTACGGGTTATGGCCCTTGCGTGCCTTGAATTA
CTTCCACCTGGCTGCAGTACGTGATTCTTGATCCCGAGCTTCGGGTTGGAAGTGGGTGGGAGAGTTCGAG
GCCTTGCGCTTAAGGAGCCCCTTCGCCTCGTGCTTGAGTTGAGGCCTGGCCTGGGCGCTGGGGCCGCCGC
GTGCGAATCTGGTGGCACCTTCGCGCCTGTCTCGCTGCTTTCGATAAGTCTCTAGCCATTTAAAATTTTT
GATGACCTGCTGCGACGCTTTTTTTCTGGCAAGATAGTCTTGTAAATGCGGGCCAAGATCTGCACACTGG
TATTTCGGTTTTTGGGGCCGCGGGCGGCGACGGGGCCCGTGCGTCCCAGCGCACATGTTCGGCGAGGCGG
GGCCTGCGAGCGCGGCCACCGAGAATCGGACGGGGGTAGTCTCAAGCTGGCCGGCCTGCTCTGGTGCCTG
GCCTCGCGCCGCCGTGTATCGCCCCGCCCTGGGCGGCAAGGCTGGCCCGGTCGGCACCAGTTGCGTGAGC
GGAAAGATGGCCGCTTCCCGGCCCTGCTGCAGGGAGCTCAAAATGGAGGACGCGGCGCTCGGGAGAGCGG
GCGGGTGAGTCACCCACACAAAGGAAAAGGGCCTTTCCGTCCTCAGCCGTCGCTTCATGTGACTCCACGG
AGTACCGGGCGCCGTCCAGGCACCTCGATTAGTTCTCGAGCTTTTGGAGTACGTCGTCTTTAGGTTGGGG
GGAGGGGTTTTATGCGATGGAGTTTCCCCACACTGAGTGGGTGGAGACTGAAGTTAGGCCAGCTTGGCAC
TTGATGTAATTCTCCTTGGAATTTGCCCTTTTTGAGTTTGGATCTTGGTTCATTCTCAAGCCTCAGACAG
TGGTTCAAAGTTTTTTTCTTCCATTTCAGGTGTCGTGAGGCTAGCACCGCCACCATGACAGACCCCCTTT
TGGACTCACAGCCAGCCAGTAGCACCGGGGAGATGGATGGACTGTGCCCTGAGCTATTGCTGATCCCCCC
GCCTCTCTCTAACCGTGGAATCCTGGGGCCTGTCCAGAGCCCCTGTCCTTCCCGGGACCCTGCACCTATA
CCTACTGAGCCAGGCTGCCTGCTGGTAGAGGCCACAGCAACTGAAGAGGGACCAGGGAACATGGAGATCA
TTGTGGAGACAGTAGCTGGAACCCTGACCCCAGGTGCTCCTGGAGAGACCCCAGCTCCCAAACTGCCTCC
AGGAGAGAGAGAACCTTCACAGGAAGCAGGTACACCCTTGCCTGGGCAGGAGACAGCTGAAGAGGAGAAT
GTAGAGAAAGAAGAGAAGAGTGACACCCAGAAGGACTCCCAAAAGGCTGTGGATAAAGGCCAAGGGGCTC
AGCGGCTGGAAGGGGATGTGGTCTCTGGCACCGAGTCCCTCTTCAAGACCCATATGTGTCCAGAGTGTAA
GCGCTGCTTTAAGAAGCGGACTCATCTGGTGGAGCACCTGCATCTCCACTTCCCAGACCCCAGCCTCCAG
TGCCCTAACTGCCAGAAGTTCTTCACCAGTAAGAGCAAGCTCAAGACCCATCTGCTGCGGGAGCTGGGTG
AAAAGGCCCACCACTGCCCACTGTGCCACTACAGTGCGGTGGAGAGGAATGCACTCAACCGCCACATGGC
CAGCATGCATGAAGATATTTCCAACTTCTACTCAGACACCTATGCCTGTCCTGTCTGCCGTGAGGAATTC
CGCCTCAGCCAGGCCCTAAAGGAGCACCTCAAGAGCCACACGGCAGCAGCCGCAGCAGAGCCATTACCCC
TTCGCTGCTTTCAGGAGGGCTGCAGCTATGCAGCACCCGACCGCAAGGCCTTCATTAAGCACCTGAAGGA
GACCCATGGGGTGCGGGCTGTGGAGTGCCGCCATCACTCATGTCCCATGCTCTTTGCCACAGCCGAAGCC
ATGGAGGCCCACCACAAGAGTCACTACGCCTTCCACTGCCCCCACTGTGATTTTGCTTGTTCCAATAAGC
ACCTATTCCGTAAACACAAGAAGCAGGGCCACCCTGGCAGTGAAGAGCTGCGCTGCACCTTCTGCCCCTT
TGCCACCTTCAACCCAGTGGCTTACCAGGATCATGTAGGCAAGATGCATGCTCATGAAAAGATCCACCAG
TGTCCTGAGTGCAACTTTGCCACTGCCCACAAGAGGGTGCTCATCCGACACATGCTTCTACATACGGGTG
AGAAGCCCCACAAGTGTGAGCTGTGTGACTTCACATGCCGAGACGTGAGCTACCTATCCAAGCACATGCT
GACCCACTCCAACACCAAGGATTACATGTGCACTGAATGTGGCTATGTCACCAAGTGGAAGCACTACCTC
CGTGTGCACATGCGAAAACATGCAGGGGACCTCAGGTATCAGTGCAACCAGTGCTCCTATCGCTGTCACC
GGGCTGATCAGCTGAGCAGCCACAAGCTGCGGCATCAGGGCAAGTCTCTGATGTGTGAGGTGTGTGCCTT
CGCCTGCAAGCGGAAGTATGAGCTGCAGAAGCACATGGCTTCCCAGCACCACCCTGGCACACCGGCCCCA
CTCTACCCTTGCCACTACTGCAGTTACCAGAGCCGCCACAAGCAGGCTGTGCTGAGCCATGAGAACTGCA
AGCATACCCGCCTCCGTGAGTTCCACTGTGCCCTCTGTGACTACCGCACCTTCAGCAACACCACACTCTT
GTTCCATAAACGCAAGGCCCATGGCTATGTACCTGGAGACCAGGCCTGGCAGCTCCGCTATGCAAGCCAG
GAGCCAGAAGGGGCCATGCAGGGCCCAACACCCCCACCAGATTCAGAGCCCTCAAACCAGCTGTCAGCCC
GACCTGAGGGGCCAGGTCACGAACCTGGGACTGTGGTGGACCCCAGCTTGGACCAGGCCCTGCCAGAGAT
GAGTGAGGAGGTCAACACTGGAAGACAGGAGGGCAGTGAGGCTCCCCATGGGGGTGACCTGGGTGGCAGT
CCCAGCCCAGCAGAGGTGGAGGAGGGCAGCTGCACACTACACCTAGAGGCCCTGGGAGTAGAGCTGGAGT
CTGTGACTGAGCCACCCCTTGAGGAGGTCACTGAAACAGCCCCTATGGAGTTCAGGCCCCTGGGACTGGA
AGGGCCAGATGGACTGGAAGGACCAGAGCTATCTAGCTTTGAAGGTATTGGGACTTCTGACTTGAGTGCT
GAAGAAAATCCCCTTCTGGAAAAGCCAGTGTCTGAGCCCTCCACAAATCCTCCATCCTTAGAGGAGGCTC
CTAACAACTGGGTAGGAACCTTCAAGACAACTCCACCTGCTGAGACAGCACCCTTGCCCCCATTACCTGA
GTCAGAGTCATTACTCAAGGCCCTAAGGAGACAGGACAAAGAACAAGCAGAGGCATTGGTGCTAGAGGGG
CGGGTGCAGATGGTAGTGATCCAGGGAGAGGGGCGAGCCTTCCGCTGCCCACACTGCCCTTTTATCACTC
GCCGGGAGAAGGCCCTGAATCTGCACTCCAGGACTGGGTGCCAAGGCCGCCGAGAGCCCCTGCTGTGCCC
CGAGTGTGGGGCTAGCTTCAAGCAACAACGCGGCCTCAGCACCCACCTGCTGAAGAAGTGCCCTGTTCTA
CTCAGAAAGAACAAGGGCTTGCCCAGACCAGATTCACCCATCCCTCTGCAACCTGTGCTCCCAGGTACCC
AGGCCTCAGAGGACACAGAAAGTGGGAAGCCCCCACCTGCATCACAAGAAGCAGAGCTACTGCTTCCAAA
AGATGCTCCTTTGGAGCTTCCCAGGGAGCCAGAAGAAACAGAAGAGCCTCTTGCCACAGTCTCTGGTTCC
CCAGTCCCTCCTGCAGGAAACTCCTTGCCCACAGAGGCCCCTAAGAAGCACTGCTTTGACCCAGTCCCTC
CTGCAGGAAACTCCTCACCCACGGAGGCCCCTAAGAAGCACCACCTTGACCCAGTCCCTCCTGCAGGAAA
CTCCTCACCCACAGAGGCCCTGAAGAAGCACCGCTTTGAGCAGGGCAAGTTTCACTGCAACTCCTGCCCA
TTCCTTTGTTCCCGGCTCTCCTCTATTACCTCTCACGTGGCTGAAGGCTGCAGGGGGGGACGTGGCGGGG
GAGGAAAACGAGGGACCCCCCAGACCCAGCCTGATGTGTCCCCGTTGAGCAATGGGGACTCTGCTCCCCC
GAAGAATGGGAGTACAGAGTCCAGCTCTGGTGATGGGGATACAGTTCTGGTTCAAAAGCAGAAGGGGGCT
CGCTTCTCCTGCCCTACATGTCCCTTTAGCTGCCAGCAGGAACGGGCTCTGAGGACTCACCAGATCCGGG
GCTGCCCCCTCGAGGAGTCTGGAGAGCTGCACTGCAGCCTCTGCCCATTCACTGCTCCTGCTGCCACTGC
CTTAAGGCTCCACCAGAAGCGGAGGCACCCCACTGCAGCCCCAGCCCGTGGGCCCCGGCCCCATCTACAG
TGTGGGGACTGTGGCTTCACCTGTAAACAGAGCCGTTGCATGCAGCAGCACCGGCGGCTCAAGCACGAGG
GGGTGAAGCCCCATCAGTGCCCCTTCTGTGACTTTTCGACCACCAGACGGTACCGGTTAGAGGCTCACCA
GTCCCGACACACAGGCATTGGCCGCATCCCCTGCAGCTCTTGCCCCCAGACGTTTGGTACCAACTCGAAA
CTGCGCTTGCACCGGTTAAGGGTACATGACAAAACACCTACCCACTTCTGTCCACTTTGTGACTATAGTG
GCTACCTTCGCCATGACATCACTCGTCATGTCAACAGCTGCCACCAAGGCACCCCAGCCTTTGCCTGCTC
CCAGTGTGAAGCCCAGTTCAGCTCAGAGACAGCACTTAAGCAGCATGCTCTGCGCCGACACCCCGAGCCT
GCACAGCCTGCCCCTGGCTCTCCTGCAGAGACCACTGAGGGCCCCCTGCACTGTTCCCGCTGTGGGTTGC
TGTGCCCCAGCCCTGCCAGCTTACGAGGACACACCCGTAAACAGCACCCACGGCTTGAGTGTGGGGCCTG
CCAGGAGGCCTTCCCTAGCCGACTGGCTCTGGATGAGCACCGGAGGCAGCAGCATTTCAGCCACCGCTGT
CAGCTCTGTGACTTTGCTGCCCGGGAGCGGGTGGGCCTGGTAAAGCACTACCTGGAACAGCATGAGGAGA
CTTCAGCAGCCGTGGCAGCCTCAGATGGGGATGGGGATGCTGGCCAGCCCCCGCTACACTGCCCCTTTTG
TGACTTCACATGCCGCCATCAGCTGGTACTAGATCACCATGTGAAAGGGCATGGGGGCACTCGTCTCTAC
AAGTGCACCGATTGTGCTTACAGCACCAAGAACCGACAGAAGATCACCTGGCACAGCCGCATCCACACTG
GGGAAAAGCCTTACCACTGTCACCTCTGCCCCTATGCCTGTGCTGATCCCTCTCGTCTCAAGTACCACAT
GCGGATCCACAAGGAGGAACGGAAGTACCTGTGCCCTGAGTGTGGCTACAAGTGCAAGTGGGTCAACCAG
CTGAAATACCACATGACCAAGCATACAGGACTGAAGCCATACCAGTGTCCCGAGTGTGAGTACTGCACCA
ACCGGGCTGATGCACTGCGTGTGCACCAGGAGACCCGGCATCGAGAAGCACGGGCTTTCATGTGTGAGCA
GTGTGGCAAGGCCTTCAAGACGCGCTTCCTGCTGCGCACCCACCTTCGCAAGCACAGTGAGGCCAAACCC
TATGTGTGCAATGTGTGCCACCGTGCTTTCCGCTGGGCTGCTGGCCTGCGCCATCATGCCCTCACCCACA
CCGACCGCCACCCCTTCTTTTGCCGCCTCTGCAACTACAAGGCCAAGCAAAAGTTCCAGGTGGTCAAGCA
CGTACGCAGGCACCACCCTGACCAAGCCGACCCAAACCAGGGTGTGGGCAAAGACCCCACCACCCCCACA
GTGCACCTGCATGATGTGCAGCTGGAGGATCCCAGCCCTCCTGCTCCTGCCGCTCCCCACACTGGACCTG
AGGGCTAGTAATGAACTAGTCCGTAACTTGAAAGTATTTCGATTTCTTGGCTTTATATATCTTGTGGAAA
GGACGAGTTTGTATATACCATTTCTTTGGCACGCGTTAAGTCGACAATCAACCTCTGGATTACAAAATTT
GTGAAAGATTGACTGGTATTCTTAACTATGTTGCTCCTTTTACGCTATGTGGATACGCTGCTTTAATGCC
TTTGTATCATGCTATTGCTTCCCGTATGGCTTTCATTTTCTCCTCCTTGTATAAATCCTGGTTGCTGTCT
CTTTATGAGGAGTTGTGGCCCGTTGTCAGGCAACGTGGCGTGGTGTGCACTGTGTTTGCTGACGCAACCC
CCACTGGTTGGGGCATTGCCACCACCTGTCAGCTCCTTTCCGGGACTTTCGCTTTCCCCCTCCCTATTGC
CACGGCGGAACTCATCGCCGCCTGCCTTGCCCGCTGCTGGACAGGGGCTCGGCTGTTGGGCACTGACAAT
TCCGTGGTGTTGTCGGGGAAATCATCGTCCTTTCCTTGGCTGCTCGCCTGTGTTGCCACCTGGATTCTGC
GCGGGACGTCCTTCTGCTACGTCCCTTCGGCCCTCAATCCAGCGGACCTTCCTTCCCGCGGCCTGCTGCC
GGCTCTGCGGCCTCTTCCGCGTCTTCGCCTTCGCCCTCAGACGAGTCGGATCTCCCTTTGGGCCGCCTCC
CCGCGTCGACTTTAAGACCAATGACTTACAAGGCAGCTGTAGATCTTAGCCACTTTTTAAAAGAAAAGGG
GGGACTGGAAGGGCTAATTCACTCCCAACGAAGACAAGATCTGCTTTTTGCTTGTACTGGGTCTCTCTGG
TTAGACCAGATCTGAGCCTGGGAGCTCTCTGGCTAACTAGGGAACCCACTGCTTAAGCCTCAATAAAGCT
TGCCTTGAGTGCTTCAAGTAGTGTGTGCCCGTCTGTTGTGTGACTCTGGTAACTAGAGATCCCTCAGACC
CTTTTAGTCAGTGTGGAAAATCTCTAGCAGTACGTATAGTAGTTCATGTCATCTTATTATTCAGTATTTA
TAACTTGCAAAGAAATGAATATCAGAGAGTGAGAGGAACTTGTTTATTGCAGCTTATAATGGTTACAAAT
AAAGCAATAGCATCACAAATTTCACAAATAAAGCATTTTTTTCACTGCATTCTAGTTGTGGTTTGTCCAA
ACTCATCAATGTATCTTATCATGTCTGGCTCTAGCTATCCCGCCCCTAACTCCGCCCATCCCGCCCCTAA
CTCCGCCCAGTTCCGCCCATTCTCCGCCCCATGGCTGACTAATTTTTTTTATTTATGCAGAGGCCGAGGC
CGCCTCGGCCTCTGAGCTATTCCAGAAGTAGTGAGGAGGCTTTTTTGGAGGCCTAGGGACGTACCCAATT
CGCCCTATAGTGAGTCGTATTACGCGCGCTCACTGGCCGTCGTTTTACAACGTCGTGACTGGGAAAACCC
TGGCGTTACCCAACTTAATCGCCTTGCAGCACATCCCCCTTTCGCCAGCTGGCGTAATAGCGAAGAGGCC
CGCACCGATCGCCCTTCCCAACAGTTGCGCAGCCTGAATGGCGAATGGG
[124 nt withheld, positions 10760-10883]
C
[91 nt withheld, positions 10885-10975]
A
[49 nt withheld, positions 10977-11025]
CCTTTGACGTTGGAGTCCACGTTCTTT
[37 nt withheld, positions 11053-11089]
ACCCTATCTCGGTCTATTCTTTTGATTTATAAGGGATTTTGCCGATTTCGGCCTATTGGTTAAAAAATGA
GCTGATTTAACAAAAATTTAACGCGAATTTTAACAAAATATTAACGCTTACAATTTAGGTGGCACTTTTC
GGGGAAATGTGCGCGGAACCCCTATTTGTTTATTTTTCTAAATACATTCAAATATGTATCCGCTCATGAG
ACAATAACCCTGATAAATGCTTCAATAATATTGAAAAAGGAAGAGTATGAGTATTCAACATTTCCGTGTC
GCCCTTATTCCCTTTTTTGCGGCATTTTGCCTTCCTGTTTTTGCTCACCCAGAAACGCTGGTGAAAGTAA
AAGATGCTGAAGATCAGTTGGGTGCACGAGTGGGTTACATCGAACTGGATCTCAACAGCGGTAAGATCCT
TGAGAGTTTTCGCCCCGAAGAACGTTTTCCAATGATGAGCACTTTTAAAGTTCTGCTATGTGGCGCGGTA
TTATCCCGTATTGACGCCGGGCAAGAGCAACTCGGTCGCCGCATACACTATTCTCAGAATGACTTGGTTG
AGTACTCACCAGTCACAGAAAAGCATCTTACGGATGGCATGACAGTAAGAGAATTATGCAGTGCTGCCAT
AACCATGAGTGATAACACTGCGGCCAACTTACTTCTGACAACGATCGGAGGACCGAAGGAGCTAACCGCT
TTTTTGCACAACATGGGGGATCATGTAACTCGCCTTGATCGTTGGGAACCGGAGCTGAATGAAGCCATAC
CAAACGACGAGCGTGACACCACGATGCCTGTAGCAATGGCAACAACGTTGCGCAAACTATTAACTGGCGA
ACTACTTACTCTAGCTTCCCGGCAACAATTAATAGACTGGATGGAGGCGGATAAAGTTGCAGGACCACTT
CTGCGCTCGGCCCTTCCGGCTGGCTGGTTTATTGCTGATAAATCTGGAGCCGGTGAGCGTGGGTCTCGCG
GTATCATTGCAGCACTGGGGCCAGATGGTAAGCCCTCCCGTATCGTAGTTATCTACACGACGGGGAGTCA
GGCAACTATGGATGAACGAAATAGACAGATCGCTGAGATAGGTGCCTCACTGATTAAGCATTGGTAACTG
TCAGACCAAGTTTACTCATATATACTTTAGATTGATTTAAAACTTCATTTTTAATTTAAAAGGATCTAGG
TGAAGATCCTTTTTGATAATCTCATGACCAAAATCCCTTAACGTGAGTTTTCGTTCCACTGAGCGTCAGA
CCCCGTAGAAAAGATCAAAGGATCTTCTTGAGATCCTTTTTTTCTGCGCGTAATCTGCTGCTTGCAAACA
AAAAAACCACCGCTACCAGCGGTGGTTTGTTTGCCGGATCAAGAGCTACCAACTCTTTTTCCGAAGGTAA
CTGGCTTCAGCAGAGCGCAGATACCAAATACTGTTCTTCTAGTGTAGCCGTAGTTAGGCCACCACTTCAA
GAACTCTGTAGCACCGCCTACATACCTCGCTCTGCTAATCCTGTTACCAGTGGCTGCTGCCAGTGGCGAT
AAGTCGTGTCTTACCGGGTTGGACTCAAGACGATAGTTACCGGATAAGGCGCAGCGGTCGGGCTGAACGG
GGGGTTCGTGCACACAGCCCAGCTTGGAGCGAACGACCTACACCGAACTGAGATACCTACAGCGTGAGCT
ATGAGAAAGCGCCACGCTTCCCGAAGGGAGAAAGGCGGACAGGTATCCGGTAAGCGGCAGGGTCGGAACA
GGAGAGCGCACGAGGGAGCTTCCAGGGGGAAACGCCTGGTATCTTTATAGTCCTGTCGGGTTTCGCCACC
TCTGACTTGAGCGTCGATTTTTGTGATGCTCGTCAGGGGGGCGGAGCCTATGGAAAAACGCCAGCAACGC
GGCCTTTTTACGGTTCCTGGCCTTTTGCTGGCCTTTTGCTCACATGTTCTTTCCTGCGTTATCCCCTGAT
TCTGTGGATAACCGTATTACCGCCTTTGAGTGAGCTGATACCGCTCGCCGCAGCCGAACGACCGAGCGCA
GCGAGTCAGTGAGCGAGGAAGCGGAAGAGCGCCCAATACGCAAACCGCCTCTCCCCGCGCGTTGGCCGAT
TCATTAATGCAGCTGGCACGACAGGTTTCCCGACTGGAAAGCGGGCAGTGAGCGCAACGCAATTAATGTG
AGTTAGCTCACTCATTAGGCACCCCAGGCTTTACACTTTATGCTTCCGGCTCGTATGTTGTGTGGAATTG
TGAGCGGATAACAATTTCACACAGGAAACAGCTATGACCATGATTACGCCAAGCGCGCAATTAACCCTCA
CTAAAGGGAACAAAAGCTGGAGCTGCAAGC
Features (pLannotate 1.2.2; 31 found; start..end, strand, type, name):
      5..231     +  promoter       RSV promoter: Rous sarcoma virus enhancer/promoter
    232..412     +  LTR            5' LTR (truncated): truncated 5' long terminal repeat (LTR) from HIV-1
    459..584     +  misc_feature   HIV-1 Ψ: packaging signal of human immunodeficiency virus type 1
    568..931     +  CDS            HIV-1 gag (fragment): gag protein from human immunodeficiency virus 1; gag
   1077..1310    +  misc_feature   RRE: The Rev response element (RRE) of HIV-1 allows for Rev-dependent mRNA export from the nucleus to the cytoplasm.
   1687..1713    +  CDS            Rev (fragment): human immunodeficiency virus 1 (HIV-1) Rev protein; rev; enhances nuclear export of unspliced and incompletely spliced viral mRNAs
   1720..1743    +  promoter       SV40 promoter (fragment): SV40 early promoter
   1744..1815    +  promoter       SV40 promoter (fragment): SV40 enhancer and early promoter
   1839..1974    +  rep_origin     SV40 ori: SV40 origin of replication
   2020..2616    +  CDS            PuroR (fragment): puromycin N-acetyltransferase; pac from Streptomyces; confers resistance to puromycin
   2665..2782    +  misc_feature   cPPT/CTS: central polypurine tract and central termination sequence of HIV-1
   2847..2913    +  CDS            small t antigen (fragment): SV40 (simian virus 40) small t antigen
   2920..4098    +  promoter       EF-1α promoter: strong constitutive promoter for human elongation factor EF-1α
   4115..9175    +  CDS            ZNF142: ZN142_HUMAN - Also known as KIAA0236 From Homo sapiens (Human).
   9191..9244    +  promoter       U6 promoter (fragment): RNA polymerase III promoter for human U6 snRNA
   9286..9874    +  misc_feature   WPRE: woodchuck hepatitis virus posttranscriptional regulatory element
   9925..9944    +  misc_feature   cPPT/CTS (fragment): central polypurine tract and central termination sequence of HIV-1
   9946..10179   +  LTR            3' LTR (ΔU3): self-inactivating 3' long terminal repeat (LTR) from HIV-1
  10257..10378   +  polyA_signal   SV40 poly(A) signal: SV40 polyadenylation signal
  10418..10553   +  rep_origin     SV40 ori: SV40 origin of replication
  10574..10592   -  promoter       T7 promoter: promoter for bacteriophage T7 RNA polymerase
  10600..10755   +  CDS            lacZα (fragment): LacZα fragment of β-galactosidase; lacZ fragment
  10760..11188   +  rep_origin     f1 ori (sequence partly withheld): f1 bacteriophage origin of replication; arrow indicates direction of (+) strand synthesis
  11241..11345   +  promoter       AmpR promoter: bla
  11346..12206   +  CDS            AmpR: β-lactamase; bla; confers resistance to ampicillin, carbenicillin, and related antibiotics
  12377..12965   +  rep_origin     ori: high-copy-number ColE1/pMB1/pBR322/pUC origin of replication
  13148..13240   +  CDS            lacI (fragment): lac repressor; lacI; The lac repressor binds to the lac operator to inhibit transcription in E. coli. This inhibition can be relieved by adding lactose or isopropyl-β-D-thiogalactopyranoside (IPTG).
  13253..13274   +  protein_bind   CAP binding site: CAP binding activates transcription in the presence of cAMP. E. coli catabolite activator protein
  13289..13319   +  promoter       lac promoter: promoter for the E. coli lac operon
  13323..13345   +  protein_bind   lac operator (fragment): The lac repressor binds to the lac operator to inhibit transcription in E. coli. This inhibition can be relieved by adding lactose or isopropyl-β-D-thiogalactopyranoside (IPTG). lac repressor encoded by lacI
  13388..13406   +  promoter       T3 promoter: promoter for bacteriophage T3 RNA polymerase
