[The description below was written by a language model from this plasmid's Addgene catalogue record and pLannotate feature annotations shown in this document.]
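Description:
TFORF1375 is a lentiviral mammalian expression plasmid built on the pLX_TRC317 backbone and carrying the human zinc finger transcription factor ZNF142 as a synthesized open reading frame. It belongs to a large barcoded collection of transcription factor ORFs. The ORF, about 5.1 kb, sits directly downstream of a strong constitutive EF-1α promoter and is followed by a WPRE, which enhances transcript stability and expression. According to the record, each clone carries a unique 24-bp barcode so that the transcription factor can be identified by short-read sequencing in pooled overexpression screens. The barcode is not annotated in the feature table, though a short unannotated region with a fragmentary U6-like match lies between the ORF and the WPRE.

The viral framework has a third-generation, self-inactivating layout. An RSV promoter drives a truncated HIV-1 5' LTR, followed by the Ψ packaging signal with a partial gag sequence, the RRE for Rev-dependent nuclear export, a cPPT/CTS element, and a ΔU3 3' LTR with a downstream SV40 polyadenylation signal. Upstream of the EF-1α cassette, an SV40 early promoter/origin region drives puromycin N-acetyltransferase, allowing selection of transduced mammalian cells.

In bacteria the 13.4 kb plasmid is maintained through a high-copy ColE1/pUC origin and ampicillin resistance. An f1 origin and remnants of a lac/lacZα cloning region with T7 and T3 promoters are also present in the backbone. The depositor notes that the plasmid can recombine, as is common with LTR-containing vectors. Typical use is packaging into lentivirus for stable ZNF142 overexpression, alone or within pooled screens of directed cell differentiation.
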