Addgene plasmid #143493: TFORF1375
Purpose: Lentiviral vector for overexpressing transcription factor ORFs with unique 24-bp barcodes. Barcodes facilitate identification of transcription factors in pooled screens.
Depositing lab: Feng Zhang. Depositing organization: Broad Institute. Publication: A transcription factor atlas of directed differentiation. Joung J, Ma S, Tay T, Geiger-Schuller KR, Kirchgatterer PC, Verdine VK, Guo B, Arias-Garcia MA, Allen WE, Singh A, Kuksenko O, Abudayyeh OO, Gootenberg JS, Fu Z, Macrae RK, Buenrostro JD, Regev A, Zhang F. Cell. 2023 Jan 5;186(1):209-229.e26. doi: 10.1016/j.cell.2022.11.026. PubMed 36608654.
Backbone
  Vector backbone: pLX_TRC317
  Backbone manufacturer: Broad Institute Genetic Perturbation Platform
  Backbone size w/o insert (bp): 8264
  Vector type: Mammalian Expression, Lentiviral
  Selectable markers: Puromycin
Growth in bacteria
  Bacterial resistance: Ampicillin, 100 μg/mL
  Growth temperature: 37°C
  Growth strain: NEB Stable
  Copy number: High Copy
Gene/Insert
  Gene/Insert name: ZNF142
  Species: H. sapiens (human)
  Insert size (bp): 5165
  Entrez Gene: ZNF142 (a.k.a. pHZ-49)
  Promoter: EF1a
  Cloning method: Unknown
  Sequencing primers: 5′ GGGTGGAGACTGAAGTTAGGCCAG; 3′ CACATAGCGTAAAAGGAGCAACATAG
Terms and licenses: Academic/Nonprofit Terms; Industry Terms: Not Available to Industry
Depositor comments: XM_017004872,NM_001105537,XM_011511789,ENST00000449707,ENST00000411696 . The transcription factor ORF portion of this plasmid was synthesized by Genewiz. Please test multiple small colonies in case of plasmid recombination. To make this collection available in a timely manner, a portion of this collection was not fully sequenced by Addgene. If an Addgene verified full plasmid sequence is not available, please contact us prior to placing an order to request the full sequence.
How to cite: TFORF1375 was a gift from Feng Zhang (Addgene plasmid # 143493 ; http://n2t.net/addgene:143493 ; RRID:Addgene_143493)
