>Addgene plasmid #143493 | TFORF1375 | depositor partial sequence | sequence record 282609 | Insert
ACCGCCACCATGACAGACCCCCTTTTGGACTCACAGCCAGCCAGTAGCACCGGGGAGATGGATGGACTGT
GCCCTGAGCTATTGCTGATCCCCCCGCCTCTCTCTAACCGTGGAATCCTGGGGCCTGTCCAGAGCCCCTG
TCCTTCCCGGGACCCTGCACCTATACCTACTGAGCCAGGCTGCCTGCTGGTAGAGGCCACAGCAACTGAA
GAGGGACCAGGGAACATGGAGATCATTGTGGAGACAGTAGCTGGAACCCTGACCCCAGGTGCTCCTGGAG
AGACCCCAGCTCCCAAACTGCCTCCAGGAGAGAGAGAACCTTCACAGGAAGCAGGTACACCCTTGCCTGG
GCAGGAGACAGCTGAAGAGGAGAATGTAGAGAAAGAAGAGAAGAGTGACACCCAGAAGGACTCCCAAAAG
GCTGTGGATAAAGGCCAAGGGGCTCAGCGGCTGGAAGGGGATGTGGTCTCTGGCACCGAGTCCCTCTTCA
AGACCCATATGTGTCCAGAGTGTAAGCGCTGCTTTAAGAAGCGGACTCATCTGGTGGAGCACCTGCATCT
CCACTTCCCAGACCCCAGCCTCCAGTGCCCTAACTGCCAGAAGTTCTTCACCAGTAAGAGCAAGCTCAAG
ACCCATCTGCTGCGGGAGCTGGGTGAAAAGGCCCACCACTGCCCACTGTGCCACTACAGTGCGGTGGAGA
GGAATGCACTCAACCGCCACATGGCCAGCATGCATGAAGATATTTCCAACTTCTACTCAGACACCTATGC
CTGTCCTGTCTGCCGTGAGGAATTCCGCCTCAGCCAGGCCCTAAAGGAGCACCTCAAGAGCCACACGGCA
GCAGCCGCAGCAGAGCCATTACCCCTTCGCTGCTTTCAGGAGGGCTGCAGCTATGCAGCACCCGACCGCA
AGGCCTTCATTAAGCACCTGAAGGAGACCCATGGGGTGCGGGCTGTGGAGTGCCGCCATCACTCATGTCC
CATGCTCTTTGCCACAGCCGAAGCCATGGAGGCCCACCACAAGAGTCACTACGCCTTCCACTGCCCCCAC
TGTGATTTTGCTTGTTCCAATAAGCACCTATTCCGTAAACACAAGAAGCAGGGCCACCCTGGCAGTGAAG
AGCTGCGCTGCACCTTCTGCCCCTTTGCCACCTTCAACCCAGTGGCTTACCAGGATCATGTAGGCAAGAT
GCATGCTCATGAAAAGATCCACCAGTGTCCTGAGTGCAACTTTGCCACTGCCCACAAGAGGGTGCTCATC
CGACACATGCTTCTACATACGGGTGAGAAGCCCCACAAGTGTGAGCTGTGTGACTTCACATGCCGAGACG
TGAGCTACCTATCCAAGCACATGCTGACCCACTCCAACACCAAGGATTACATGTGCACTGAATGTGGCTA
TGTCACCAAGTGGAAGCACTACCTCCGTGTGCACATGCGAAAACATGCAGGGGACCTCAGGTATCAGTGC
AACCAGTGCTCCTATCGCTGTCACCGGGCTGATCAGCTGAGCAGCCACAAGCTGCGGCATCAGGGCAAGT
CTCTGATGTGTGAGGTGTGTGCCTTCGCCTGCAAGCGGAAGTATGAGCTGCAGAAGCACATGGCTTCCCA
GCACCACCCTGGCACACCGGCCCCACTCTACCCTTGCCACTACTGCAGTTACCAGAGCCGCCACAAGCAG
GCTGTGCTGAGCCATGAGAACTGCAAGCATACCCGCCTCCGTGAGTTCCACTGTGCCCTCTGTGACTACC
GCACCTTCAGCAACACCACACTCTTGTTCCATAAACGCAAGGCCCATGGCTATGTACCTGGAGACCAGGC
CTGGCAGCTCCGCTATGCAAGCCAGGAGCCAGAAGGGGCCATGCAGGGCCCAACACCCCCACCAGATTCA
GAGCCCTCAAACCAGCTGTCAGCCCGACCTGAGGGGCCAGGTCACGAACCTGGGACTGTGGTGGACCCCA
GCTTGGACCAGGCCCTGCCAGAGATGAGTGAGGAGGTCAACACTGGAAGACAGGAGGGCAGTGAGGCTCC
CCATGGGGGTGACCTGGGTGGCAGTCCCAGCCCAGCAGAGGTGGAGGAGGGCAGCTGCACACTACACCTA
GAGGCCCTGGGAGTAGAGCTGGAGTCTGTGACTGAGCCACCCCTTGAGGAGGTCACTGAAACAGCCCCTA
TGGAGTTCAGGCCCCTGGGACTGGAAGGGCCAGATGGACTGGAAGGACCAGAGCTATCTAGCTTTGAAGG
TATTGGGACTTCTGACTTGAGTGCTGAAGAAAATCCCCTTCTGGAAAAGCCAGTGTCTGAGCCCTCCACA
AATCCTCCATCCTTAGAGGAGGCTCCTAACAACTGGGTAGGAACCTTCAAGACAACTCCACCTGCTGAGA
CAGCACCCTTGCCCCCATTACCTGAGTCAGAGTCATTACTCAAGGCCCTAAGGAGACAGGACAAAGAACA
AGCAGAGGCATTGGTGCTAGAGGGGCGGGTGCAGATGGTAGTGATCCAGGGAGAGGGGCGAGCCTTCCGC
TGCCCACACTGCCCTTTTATCACTCGCCGGGAGAAGGCCCTGAATCTGCACTCCAGGACTGGGTGCCAAG
GCCGCCGAGAGCCCCTGCTGTGCCCCGAGTGTGGGGCTAGCTTCAAGCAACAACGCGGCCTCAGCACCCA
CCTGCTGAAGAAGTGCCCTGTTCTACTCAGAAAGAACAAGGGCTTGCCCAGACCAGATTCACCCATCCCT
CTGCAACCTGTGCTCCCAGGTACCCAGGCCTCAGAGGACACAGAAAGTGGGAAGCCCCCACCTGCATCAC
AAGAAGCAGAGCTACTGCTTCCAAAAGATGCTCCTTTGGAGCTTCCCAGGGAGCCAGAAGAAACAGAAGA
GCCTCTTGCCACAGTCTCTGGTTCCCCAGTCCCTCCTGCAGGAAACTCCTTGCCCACAGAGGCCCCTAAG
AAGCACTGCTTTGACCCAGTCCCTCCTGCAGGAAACTCCTCACCCACGGAGGCCCCTAAGAAGCACCACC
TTGACCCAGTCCCTCCTGCAGGAAACTCCTCACCCACAGAGGCCCTGAAGAAGCACCGCTTTGAGCAGGG
CAAGTTTCACTGCAACTCCTGCCCATTCCTTTGTTCCCGGCTCTCCTCTATTACCTCTCACGTGGCTGAA
GGCTGCAGGGGGGGACGTGGCGGGGGAGGAAAACGAGGGACCCCCCAGACCCAGCCTGATGTGTCCCCGT
TGAGCAATGGGGACTCTGCTCCCCCGAAGAATGGGAGTACAGAGTCCAGCTCTGGTGATGGGGATACAGT
TCTGGTTCAAAAGCAGAAGGGGGCTCGCTTCTCCTGCCCTACATGTCCCTTTAGCTGCCAGCAGGAACGG
GCTCTGAGGACTCACCAGATCCGGGGCTGCCCCCTCGAGGAGTCTGGAGAGCTGCACTGCAGCCTCTGCC
CATTCACTGCTCCTGCTGCCACTGCCTTAAGGCTCCACCAGAAGCGGAGGCACCCCACTGCAGCCCCAGC
CCGTGGGCCCCGGCCCCATCTACAGTGTGGGGACTGTGGCTTCACCTGTAAACAGAGCCGTTGCATGCAG
CAGCACCGGCGGCTCAAGCACGAGGGGGTGAAGCCCCATCAGTGCCCCTTCTGTGACTTTTCGACCACCA
GACGGTACCGGTTAGAGGCTCACCAGTCCCGACACACAGGCATTGGCCGCATCCCCTGCAGCTCTTGCCC
CCAGACGTTTGGTACCAACTCGAAACTGCGCTTGCACCGGTTAAGGGTACATGACAAAACACCTACCCAC
TTCTGTCCACTTTGTGACTATAGTGGCTACCTTCGCCATGACATCACTCGTCATGTCAACAGCTGCCACC
AAGGCACCCCAGCCTTTGCCTGCTCCCAGTGTGAAGCCCAGTTCAGCTCAGAGACAGCACTTAAGCAGCA
TGCTCTGCGCCGACACCCCGAGCCTGCACAGCCTGCCCCTGGCTCTCCTGCAGAGACCACTGAGGGCCCC
CTGCACTGTTCCCGCTGTGGGTTGCTGTGCCCCAGCCCTGCCAGCTTACGAGGACACACCCGTAAACAGC
ACCCACGGCTTGAGTGTGGGGCCTGCCAGGAGGCCTTCCCTAGCCGACTGGCTCTGGATGAGCACCGGAG
GCAGCAGCATTTCAGCCACCGCTGTCAGCTCTGTGACTTTGCTGCCCGGGAGCGGGTGGGCCTGGTAAAG
CACTACCTGGAACAGCATGAGGAGACTTCAGCAGCCGTGGCAGCCTCAGATGGGGATGGGGATGCTGGCC
AGCCCCCGCTACACTGCCCCTTTTGTGACTTCACATGCCGCCATCAGCTGGTACTAGATCACCATGTGAA
AGGGCATGGGGGCACTCGTCTCTACAAGTGCACCGATTGTGCTTACAGCACCAAGAACCGACAGAAGATC
ACCTGGCACAGCCGCATCCACACTGGGGAAAAGCCTTACCACTGTCACCTCTGCCCCTATGCCTGTGCTG
ATCCCTCTCGTCTCAAGTACCACATGCGGATCCACAAGGAGGAACGGAAGTACCTGTGCCCTGAGTGTGG
CTACAAGTGCAAGTGGGTCAACCAGCTGAAATACCACATGACCAAGCATACAGGACTGAAGCCATACCAG
TGTCCCGAGTGTGAGTACTGCACCAACCGGGCTGATGCACTGCGTGTGCACCAGGAGACCCGGCATCGAG
AAGCACGGGCTTTCATGTGTGAGCAGTGTGGCAAGGCCTTCAAGACGCGCTTCCTGCTGCGCACCCACCT
TCGCAAGCACAGTGAGGCCAAACCCTATGTGTGCAATGTGTGCCACCGTGCTTTCCGCTGGGCTGCTGGC
CTGCGCCATCATGCCCTCACCCACACCGACCGCCACCCCTTCTTTTGCCGCCTCTGCAACTACAAGGCCA
AGCAAAAGTTCCAGGTGGTCAAGCACGTACGCAGGCACCACCCTGACCAAGCCGACCCAAACCAGGGTGT
GGGCAAAGACCCCACCACCCCCACAGTGCACCTGCATGATGTGCAGCTGGAGGATCCCAGCCCTCCTGCT
CCTGCCGCTCCCCACACTGGACCTGAGGGCTAGTAATGAACTAGTCCGTAACTTGAAAGTATTTCGATTT
CTTGGCTTTATATATCTTGTGGAAAGGACGAGTTTGTATATACCATTTCTTTGGC
