>Addgene plasmid #143493 | TFORF1375 | depositor partial sequence | sequence record 282610 | Barcode
GTTTGTATATACCATTTCTTTGGC
